Addgene plasmid #132458: pHOXB6.1.0-gDNA
Purpose: CRISPR/Cas9 plasmid to create GFP fusion proteins
Depositing lab: Kevin White. Depositing organization: University of Chicago.
Backbone
  Vector backbone: pX330
  Backbone manufacturer: addgene ID: 42230
  Vector type: CRISPR
Growth in bacteria
  Bacterial resistance: Ampicillin, 100 μg/mL
  Growth temperature: 37°C
  Growth strain: DH5alpha
  Copy number: High Copy
Gene/Insert
  Gene/Insert name: HOXB6
  gRNA/shRNA sequence: AACAGGCCGAGTGAAGGTGC TGG
  Species: H. sapiens (human)
  Entrez Gene: HOXB6 (a.k.a. HOX2, HOX2B, HU-2, Hox-2.2)
  Cloning method: Restriction Enzyme; 5′ cloning site BbsI (destroyed during cloning); 3′ cloning site BbsI (destroyed during cloning)
Terms and licenses: Academic/Nonprofit Terms; Industry Terms: Not Available to Industry
Depositor comments: gRNA sequence also includes uncloned PAM after the space
How to cite: pHOXB6.1.0-gDNA was a gift from Kevin White (Addgene plasmid # 132458 ; http://n2t.net/addgene:132458 ; RRID:Addgene_132458)
