[The description below was written by a language model from this plasmid's Addgene catalogue record and pLannotate feature annotations shown in this document.]
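Description:
pHOXB6.1.0-gDNA is a pX330-based, all-in-one CRISPR/Cas9 plasmid for mammalian cells that carries a guide RNA directed against the human HOXB6 gene. It is propagated in E. coli as a high-copy plasmid through a ColE1/pUC-type origin and selected with ampicillin via the β-lactamase (AmpR) cassette. An f1 phage origin is also present, along with small annotated remnants of the pBR322 bom and rop regions and a single AAV2 ITR downstream of the Cas9 cassette. No mammalian selection marker or fluorescent reporter is annotated.

The plasmid contains two expression units. A human U6 RNA polymerase III promoter drives the single guide RNA. The HOXB6-specific 20-nt spacer was cloned between BbsI sites, which were destroyed in the process, immediately upstream of the Streptococcus pyogenes gRNA scaffold. The depositor notes that the PAM listed with the guide is not part of the cloned sequence. The second unit expresses S. pyogenes Cas9 from a hybrid promoter made up of a CMV enhancer, the chicken β-actin promoter and a hybrid intron. Cas9 is annotated as contiguous N- and C-terminal portions that together form the full coding sequence, followed by a C-terminal nucleoplasmin nuclear localization signal and a bovine growth hormone polyadenylation signal.

The stated purpose is to create GFP fusion proteins. The plasmid itself encodes no GFP or homology arms, so it supplies only the nuclease and guide to cut the HOXB6 locus, presumably alongside a separate GFP donor template that the record does not describe. The exact position of the cut site within HOXB6 is also not stated.
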