Features (pLannotate 1.2.2; 18 found; start..end, strand, type, name):
      8..283     +  promoter       chicken β-actin promoter: No description available
    284..511     +  intron         hybrid intron: hybrid between chicken β-actin (CBA) and minute virus of mice (MMV) introns (Gray et al., 2011)
    649..2250    +  CDS            Cas9(N): N-terminal portion of Streptococcus pyogenes Cas9 (Zetsche et al., 2015)
   2251..4749    +  CDS            Cas9(C): C-terminal portion of Streptococcus pyogenes Cas9 (Zetsche et al., 2015)
   4750..4797    +  CDS            nucleoplasmin NLS: bipartite nuclear localization signal from nucleoplasmin
   4831..4942    +  polyA_signal   bGH poly(A) signal: bovine growth hormone polyadenylation signal
   5047..5187    +  repeat_region  AAV2 ITR: inverted terminal repeat of adeno-associated virus serotype 2 inverted
   5192..5243    -  misc_feature   bom (fragment): basis of mobility region from pBR322
   5262..5717    +  rep_origin     f1 ori (sequence partly withheld): f1 bacteriophage origin of replication; arrow indicates direction of (+) strand synthesis
   5718..5767    -  misc_feature   bom (fragment): basis of mobility region from pBR322
   5869..5904    -  CDS            rop (fragment): Rop protein, which maintains plasmids at low copy number; rop
   5999..6103    +  promoter       AmpR promoter: bla
   6104..6964    +  CDS            AmpR: β-lactamase; bla; confers resistance to ampicillin, carbenicillin, and related antibiotics
   7135..7723    +  rep_origin     ori: high-copy-number ColE1/pMB1/pBR322/pUC origin of replication
   7785..8025    +  promoter       U6 promoter: RNA polymerase III promoter for human U6 snRNA
   8055..8130    +  misc_RNA       gRNA scaffold: guide RNA scaffold for the Streptococcus pyogenes CRISPR/Cas9 system
   8137..8180    +  misc_RNA       gRNA scaffold (fragment): guide RNA scaffold for the Streptococcus pyogenes CRISPR/Cas9 system
   8227..6       +  enhancer       CMV enhancer (across the origin): human cytomegalovirus immediate early enhancer; contains an 18-bp deletion relative to the standard CMV enhancer
>Addgene plasmid #132458 | pHOXB6.1.0-gDNA | addgene full sequence | sequence record 266992 | Addgene NGS Result
ACCATGGTCGAGGTGAGCCCCACGTTCTGCTTCACTCTCCCCATCTCCCCCCCCTCCCCACCCCCAATTT
TGTATTTATTTATTTTTTAATTATTTTGTGCAGCGATGGGGGCGGGGGGGGGGGGGGCGCGCGCCAGGCG
GGGCGGGGCGGGGCGAGGGGCGGGGCGGGGCGAGGCGGAGAGGTGCGGCGGCAGCCAATCAGAGCGGCGC
GCTCCGAAAGTTTCCTTTTATGGCGAGGCGGCGGCGGCGGCGGCCCTATAAAAAGCGAAGCGCGCGGCGG
GCGGGAGTCGCTGCGCGCTGCCTTCGCCCCGTGCCCCGCTCCGCCGCCGCCTCGCGCCGCCCGCCCCGGC
TCTGACTGACCGCGTTACTCCCACAGGTGAGCGGGCGGGACGGCCCTTCTCCTCCGGGCTGTAATTAGCT
GAGCAAGAGGTAAGGGTTTAAGGGATGGTTGGTTGGTGGGGTATTAATGTTTAATTACCTGGAGCACCTG
CCTGAAATCACTTTTTTTCAGGTTGGACCGGTGCCACCATGGACTATAAGGACCACGACGGAGACTACAA
GGATCATGATATTGATTACAAAGACGATGACGATAAGATGGCCCCAAAGAAGAAGCGGAAGGTCGGTATC
CACGGAGTCCCAGCAGCCGACAAGAAGTACAGCATCGGCCTGGACATCGGCACCAACTCTGTGGGCTGGG
CCGTGATCACCGACGAGTACAAGGTGCCCAGCAAGAAATTCAAGGTGCTGGGCAACACCGACCGGCACAG
CATCAAGAAGAACCTGATCGGAGCCCTGCTGTTCGACAGCGGCGAAACAGCCGAGGCCACCCGGCTGAAG
AGAACCGCCAGAAGAAGATACACCAGACGGAAGAACCGGATCTGCTATCTGCAAGAGATCTTCAGCAACG
AGATGGCCAAGGTGGACGACAGCTTCTTCCACAGACTGGAAGAGTCCTTCCTGGTGGAAGAGGATAAGAA
GCACGAGCGGCACCCCATCTTCGGCAACATCGTGGACGAGGTGGCCTACCACGAGAAGTACCCCACCATC
TACCACCTGAGAAAGAAACTGGTGGACAGCACCGACAAGGCCGACCTGCGGCTGATCTATCTGGCCCTGG
CCCACATGATCAAGTTCCGGGGCCACTTCCTGATCGAGGGCGACCTGAACCCCGACAACAGCGACGTGGA
CAAGCTGTTCATCCAGCTGGTGCAGACCTACAACCAGCTGTTCGAGGAAAACCCCATCAACGCCAGCGGC
GTGGACGCCAAGGCCATCCTGTCTGCCAGACTGAGCAAGAGCAGACGGCTGGAAAATCTGATCGCCCAGC
TGCCCGGCGAGAAGAAGAATGGCCTGTTCGGAAACCTGATTGCCCTGAGCCTGGGCCTGACCCCCAACTT
CAAGAGCAACTTCGACCTGGCCGAGGATGCCAAACTGCAGCTGAGCAAGGACACCTACGACGACGACCTG
GACAACCTGCTGGCCCAGATCGGCGACCAGTACGCCGACCTGTTTCTGGCCGCCAAGAACCTGTCCGACG
CCATCCTGCTGAGCGACATCCTGAGAGTGAACACCGAGATCACCAAGGCCCCCCTGAGCGCCTCTATGAT
CAAGAGATACGACGAGCACCACCAGGACCTGACCCTGCTGAAAGCTCTCGTGCGGCAGCAGCTGCCTGAG
AAGTACAAAGAGATTTTCTTCGACCAGAGCAAGAACGGCTACGCCGGCTACATTGACGGCGGAGCCAGCC
AGGAAGAGTTCTACAAGTTCATCAAGCCCATCCTGGAAAAGATGGACGGCACCGAGGAACTGCTCGTGAA
GCTGAACAGAGAGGACCTGCTGCGGAAGCAGCGGACCTTCGACAACGGCAGCATCCCCCACCAGATCCAC
CTGGGAGAGCTGCACGCCATTCTGCGGCGGCAGGAAGATTTTTACCCATTCCTGAAGGACAACCGGGAAA
AGATCGAGAAGATCCTGACCTTCCGCATCCCCTACTACGTGGGCCCTCTGGCCAGGGGAAACAGCAGATT
CGCCTGGATGACCAGAAAGAGCGAGGAAACCATCACCCCCTGGAACTTCGAGGAAGTGGTGGACAAGGGC
GCTTCCGCCCAGAGCTTCATCGAGCGGATGACCAACTTCGATAAGAACCTGCCCAACGAGAAGGTGCTGC
CCAAGCACAGCCTGCTGTACGAGTACTTCACCGTGTATAACGAGCTGACCAAAGTGAAATACGTGACCGA
GGGAATGAGAAAGCCCGCCTTCCTGAGCGGCGAGCAGAAAAAGGCCATCGTGGACCTGCTGTTCAAGACC
AACCGGAAAGTGACCGTGAAGCAGCTGAAAGAGGACTACTTCAAGAAAATCGAGTGCTTCGACTCCGTGG
AAATCTCCGGCGTGGAAGATCGGTTCAACGCCTCCCTGGGCACATACCACGATCTGCTGAAAATTATCAA
GGACAAGGACTTCCTGGACAATGAGGAAAACGAGGACATTCTGGAAGATATCGTGCTGACCCTGACACTG
TTTGAGGACAGAGAGATGATCGAGGAACGGCTGAAAACCTATGCCCACCTGTTCGACGACAAAGTGATGA
AGCAGCTGAAGCGGCGGAGATACACCGGCTGGGGCAGGCTGAGCCGGAAGCTGATCAACGGCATCCGGGA
CAAGCAGTCCGGCAAGACAATCCTGGATTTCCTGAAGTCCGACGGCTTCGCCAACAGAAACTTCATGCAG
CTGATCCACGACGACAGCCTGACCTTTAAAGAGGACATCCAGAAAGCCCAGGTGTCCGGCCAGGGCGATA
GCCTGCACGAGCACATTGCCAATCTGGCCGGCAGCCCCGCCATTAAGAAGGGCATCCTGCAGACAGTGAA
GGTGGTGGACGAGCTCGTGAAAGTGATGGGCCGGCACAAGCCCGAGAACATCGTGATCGAAATGGCCAGA
GAGAACCAGACCACCCAGAAGGGACAGAAGAACAGCCGCGAGAGAATGAAGCGGATCGAAGAGGGCATCA
AAGAGCTGGGCAGCCAGATCCTGAAAGAACACCCCGTGGAAAACACCCAGCTGCAGAACGAGAAGCTGTA
CCTGTACTACCTGCAGAATGGGCGGGATATGTACGTGGACCAGGAACTGGACATCAACCGGCTGTCCGAC
TACGATGTGGACCATATCGTGCCTCAGAGCTTTCTGAAGGACGACTCCATCGACAACAAGGTGCTGACCA
GAAGCGACAAGAACCGGGGCAAGAGCGACAACGTGCCCTCCGAAGAGGTCGTGAAGAAGATGAAGAACTA
CTGGCGGCAGCTGCTGAACGCCAAGCTGATTACCCAGAGAAAGTTCGACAATCTGACCAAGGCCGAGAGA
GGCGGCCTGAGCGAACTGGATAAGGCCGGCTTCATCAAGAGACAGCTGGTGGAAACCCGGCAGATCACAA
AGCACGTGGCACAGATCCTGGACTCCCGGATGAACACTAAGTACGACGAGAATGACAAGCTGATCCGGGA
AGTGAAAGTGATCACCCTGAAGTCCAAGCTGGTGTCCGATTTCCGGAAGGATTTCCAGTTTTACAAAGTG
CGCGAGATCAACAACTACCACCACGCCCACGACGCCTACCTGAACGCCGTCGTGGGAACCGCCCTGATCA
AAAAGTACCCTAAGCTGGAAAGCGAGTTCGTGTACGGCGACTACAAGGTGTACGACGTGCGGAAGATGAT
CGCCAAGAGCGAGCAGGAAATCGGCAAGGCTACCGCCAAGTACTTCTTCTACAGCAACATCATGAACTTT
TTCAAGACCGAGATTACCCTGGCCAACGGCGAGATCCGGAAGCGGCCTCTGATCGAGACAAACGGCGAAA
CCGGGGAGATCGTGTGGGATAAGGGCCGGGATTTTGCCACCGTGCGGAAAGTGCTGAGCATGCCCCAAGT
GAATATCGTGAAAAAGACCGAGGTGCAGACAGGCGGCTTCAGCAAAGAGTCTATCCTGCCCAAGAGGAAC
AGCGATAAGCTGATCGCCAGAAAGAAGGACTGGGACCCTAAGAAGTACGGCGGCTTCGACAGCCCCACCG
TGGCCTATTCTGTGCTGGTGGTGGCCAAAGTGGAAAAGGGCAAGTCCAAGAAACTGAAGAGTGTGAAAGA
GCTGCTGGGGATCACCATCATGGAAAGAAGCAGCTTCGAGAAGAATCCCATCGACTTTCTGGAAGCCAAG
GGCTACAAAGAAGTGAAAAAGGACCTGATCATCAAGCTGCCTAAGTACTCCCTGTTCGAGCTGGAAAACG
GCCGGAAGAGAATGCTGGCCTCTGCCGGCGAACTGCAGAAGGGAAACGAACTGGCCCTGCCCTCCAAATA
TGTGAACTTCCTGTACCTGGCCAGCCACTATGAGAAGCTGAAGGGCTCCCCCGAGGATAATGAGCAGAAA
CAGCTGTTTGTGGAACAGCACAAGCACTACCTGGACGAGATCATCGAGCAGATCAGCGAGTTCTCCAAGA
GAGTGATCCTGGCCGACGCTAATCTGGACAAAGTGCTGTCCGCCTACAACAAGCACCGGGATAAGCCCAT
CAGAGAGCAGGCCGAGAATATCATCCACCTGTTTACCCTGACCAATCTGGGAGCCCCTGCCGCCTTCAAG
TACTTTGACACCACCATCGACCGGAAGAGGTACACCAGCACCAAAGAGGTGCTGGACGCCACCCTGATCC
ACCAGAGCATCACCGGCCTGTACGAGACACGGATCGACCTGTCTCAGCTGGGAGGCGACAAAAGGCCGGC
GGCCACGAAAAAGGCCGGCCAGGCAAAAAAGAAAAAGTAAGAATTCCTAGAGCTCGCTGATCAGCCTCGA
CTGTGCCTTCTAGTTGCCAGCCATCTGTTGTTTGCCCCTCCCCCGTGCCTTCCTTGACCCTGGAAGGTGC
CACTCCCACTGTCCTTTCCTAATAAAATGAGGAAATTGCATCGCATTGTCTGAGTAGGTGTCATTCTATT
CTGGGGGGTGGGGTGGGGCAGGACAGCAAGGGGGAGGATTGGGAAGAGAATAGCAGGCATGCTGGGGAGC
GGCCGCAGGAACCCCTAGTGATGGAGTTGGCCACTCCCTCTCTGCGCGCTCGCTCGCTCACTGAGGCCGG
GCGACCAAAGGTCGCCCGACGCCCGGGCTTTGCCCGGGCGGCCTCAGTGAGCGAGCGAGCGCGCAGCTGC
CTGCAGGGGCGCCTGATGCGGTATTTTCTCCTTACGCATCTGTGCGGTATTTCACACCGCATA
[95 nt withheld, positions 5244-5338]
T
[46 nt withheld, positions 5340-5385]
C
[141 nt withheld, positions 5387-5527]
CCTTTGACGTTGGAGTCCACGTTCTTT
[37 nt withheld, positions 5555-5591]
ACTCTATCTCGGGCTATTCTTTTGATTTATAAGGGATTTTGCCGATTTCGGTCTATTGGTTAAAAAATGA
GCTGATTTAACAAAAATTTAACGCGAATTTTAACAAAATATTAACGTTTACAATTTTATGGTGCACTCTC
AGTACAATCTGCTCTGATGCCGCATAGTTAAGCCAGCCCCGACACCCGCCAACACCCGCTGACGCGCCCT
GACGGGCTTGTCTGCTCCCGGCATCCGCTTACAGACAAGCTGTGACCGTCTCCGGGAGCTGCATGTGTCA
GAGGTTTTCACCGTCATCACCGAAACGCGCGAGACGAAAGGGCCTCGTGATACGCCTATTTTTATAGGTT
AATGTCATGATAATAATGGTTTCTTAGACGTCAGGTGGCACTTTTCGGGGAAATGTGCGCGGAACCCCTA
TTTGTTTATTTTTCTAAATACATTCAAATATGTATCCGCTCATGAGACAATAACCCTGATAAATGCTTCA
ATAATATTGAAAAAGGAAGAGTATGAGTATTCAACATTTCCGTGTCGCCCTTATTCCCTTTTTTGCGGCA
TTTTGCCTTCCTGTTTTTGCTCACCCAGAAACGCTGGTGAAAGTAAAAGATGCTGAAGATCAGTTGGGTG
CACGAGTGGGTTACATCGAACTGGATCTCAACAGCGGTAAGATCCTTGAGAGTTTTCGCCCCGAAGAACG
TTTTCCAATGATGAGCACTTTTAAAGTTCTGCTATGTGGCGCGGTATTATCCCGTATTGACGCCGGGCAA
GAGCAACTCGGTCGCCGCATACACTATTCTCAGAATGACTTGGTTGAGTACTCACCAGTCACAGAAAAGC
ATCTTACGGATGGCATGACAGTAAGAGAATTATGCAGTGCTGCCATAACCATGAGTGATAACACTGCGGC
CAACTTACTTCTGACAACGATCGGAGGACCGAAGGAGCTAACCGCTTTTTTGCACAACATGGGGGATCAT
GTAACTCGCCTTGATCGTTGGGAACCGGAGCTGAATGAAGCCATACCAAACGACGAGCGTGACACCACGA
TGCCTGTAGCAATGGCAACAACGTTGCGCAAACTATTAACTGGCGAACTACTTACTCTAGCTTCCCGGCA
ACAATTAATAGACTGGATGGAGGCGGATAAAGTTGCAGGACCACTTCTGCGCTCGGCCCTTCCGGCTGGC
TGGTTTATTGCTGATAAATCTGGAGCCGGTGAGCGTGGAAGCCGCGGTATCATTGCAGCACTGGGGCCAG
ATGGTAAGCCCTCCCGTATCGTAGTTATCTACACGACGGGGAGTCAGGCAACTATGGATGAACGAAATAG
ACAGATCGCTGAGATAGGTGCCTCACTGATTAAGCATTGGTAACTGTCAGACCAAGTTTACTCATATATA
CTTTAGATTGATTTAAAACTTCATTTTTAATTTAAAAGGATCTAGGTGAAGATCCTTTTTGATAATCTCA
TGACCAAAATCCCTTAACGTGAGTTTTCGTTCCACTGAGCGTCAGACCCCGTAGAAAAGATCAAAGGATC
TTCTTGAGATCCTTTTTTTCTGCGCGTAATCTGCTGCTTGCAAACAAAAAAACCACCGCTACCAGCGGTG
GTTTGTTTGCCGGATCAAGAGCTACCAACTCTTTTTCCGAAGGTAACTGGCTTCAGCAGAGCGCAGATAC
CAAATACTGTTCTTCTAGTGTAGCCGTAGTTAGGCCACCACTTCAAGAACTCTGTAGCACCGCCTACATA
CCTCGCTCTGCTAATCCTGTTACCAGTGGCTGCTGCCAGTGGCGATAAGTCGTGTCTTACCGGGTTGGAC
TCAAGACGATAGTTACCGGATAAGGCGCAGCGGTCGGGCTGAACGGGGGGTTCGTGCACACAGCCCAGCT
TGGAGCGAACGACCTACACCGAACTGAGATACCTACAGCGTGAGCTATGAGAAAGCGCCACGCTTCCCGA
AGGGAGAAAGGCGGACAGGTATCCGGTAAGCGGCAGGGTCGGAACAGGAGAGCGCACGAGGGAGCTTCCA
GGGGGAAACGCCTGGTATCTTTATAGTCCTGTCGGGTTTCGCCACCTCTGACTTGAGCGTCGATTTTTGT
GATGCTCGTCAGGGGGGCGGAGCCTATGGAAAAACGCCAGCAACGCGGCCTTTTTACGGTTCCTGGCCTT
TTGCTGGCCTTTTGCTCACATGTGAGGGCCTATTTCCCATGATTCCTTCATATTTGCATATACGATACAA
GGCTGTTAGAGAGATAATTGGAATTAATTTGACTGTAAACACAAAGATATTAGTACAAAATACGTGACGT
AGAAAGTAATAATTTCTTGGGTAGTTTGCAGTTTTAAAATTATGTTTTAAAATGGACTATCATATGCTTA
CCGTAACTTGAAAGTATTTCGATTTCTTGGCTTTATATATCTTGTGGAAAGGACGAAACACCGAACAGGC
CGAGTGAAGGTGCGTTTTAGAGCTAGAAATAGCAAGTTAAAATAAGGCTAGTCCGTTATCAACTTGAAAA
AGTGGCACCGAGTCGGTGCTTTTTTGTTTTAGAGCTAGAAATAGCAAGTTAAAATAAGGCTAGTCCGTTT
TTAGCGCGTGCGCCAATTCTGCAGACAAATGGCTCTAGAGGTACCCGTTACATAACTTACGGTAAATGGC
CCGCCTGGCTGACCGCCCAACGACCCCCGCCCATTGACGTCAATAGTAACGCCAATAGGGACTTTCCATT
GACGTCAATGGGTGGAGTATTTACGGTAAACTGCCCACTTGGCAGTACATCAAGTGTATCATATGCCAAG
TACGCCCCCTATTGACGTCAATGACGGTAAATGGCCCGCCTGGCATTGTGCCCAGTACATGACCTTATGG
GACTTTCCTACTTGGCAGTACATCTACGTATTAGTCATCGCTATT
